Addgene plasmid #245697: pICSL01005-LC
Purpose: (Empty Backbone) Level 0 Golden Gate Coding Sequence (WITHOUT stop codon) acceptor, Low - copy with pBR322 origin of replication AATG - GCTT
Depositing lab: Mark Youles. Depositing organization: Sainsbury Laboratory, Norwich.
Backbone
  Vector backbone: pICSL01005
  Backbone size (bp): 3495
  Vector type: Synthetic Biology
  Selectable markers: Lac Z for blue/white negative selction with the addition of X-gal and ITPG
Growth in bacteria
  Bacterial resistance: Spectinomycin, 50 μg/mL
  Growth temperature: 37°C
  Growth strain: DH5alpha
  Copy number: Low Copy
Gene/Insert
  Gene/Insert name: None
  Mutation: BsaI/BpiI sites removed by point-mutation
Terms and licenses: Academic/Nonprofit Terms; Industry Terms: Not Available to Industry
Depositor comments: Level 0 Acceptor for making low-copy coding sequence modules (without.a stop codon) used for GoldenGate assemblies using the MoClo overhang syntax. Plant Golden-gate Promoters, Terminators and Level0/Level1 cloning acceptors. Insert Size: 598, Species: Synthetic. 5' Cloning Site: BpiI (Destroyed), 3' Cloning Site: BpiI (Destroyed).
How to cite: pICSL01005-LC was a gift from Mark Youles (Addgene plasmid # 245697 ; http://n2t.net/addgene:245697 ; RRID:Addgene_245697)
