[The description below was written by a language model from this plasmid's Addgene catalogue record and pLannotate feature annotations shown in this document.]
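Description:
pICSL01005-LC is an empty Level 0 acceptor plasmid for Golden Gate (MoClo-syntax) assembly, a low-copy derivative of the pICSL01005 backbone from a plant synthetic biology toolkit of promoters, terminators and Level 0/Level 1 cloning acceptors. It is intended to receive coding sequences that lack a stop codon, so that the resulting modules can be fused in frame to downstream parts. Parts are cloned in through BpiI sites, which are destroyed in the process. The finished module carries the AATG and GCTT fusion overhangs that define this position in the MoClo standard. Internal BsaI and BpiI sites in the vector were removed by point mutation so that they do not interfere with Type IIS assembly.

The plasmid is propagated in E. coli and selected with spectinomycin, conferred by an aadA (SmR) aminoglycoside adenylyltransferase gene lying downstream of an annotated AmpR (bla) promoter. Short integrase and gentamicin acetyltransferase fragments next to it appear to be remnants of the resistance cassette's origin. Replication relies on a pBR322-type ColE1 origin accompanied by the bom region and the rop gene, whose product holds copy number down. This is useful when a coding sequence is poorly tolerated or unstable at high copy.

The cloning site is occupied by a synthetic lacZα dropout cassette, recorded as 598 bp, comprising a CAP binding site, lac promoter and operator, a pUC-type multiple cloning site and a lacZα fragment. Successful insertion displaces this cassette, so recombinant colonies are white and parental ones blue on X-gal/IPTG. The sequenced record is 4,095 nt, consistent with the stated 3,495 bp backbone plus the dropout cassette.
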