Features (pLannotate 1.2.2; 16 found; start..end, strand, type, name):
    110..214     +  promoter       AmpR promoter: bla
    205..285     -  CDS            int (fragment): INT2_ECOLX - Protein inferred from homology: Swiss-Prot protein existence level 3. Putative integrase believed to be involved in the insertion of antibiotic resistance genes into plasmids and transposons. From Escherichia coli.
    373..429     +  CDS            GmR (fragment): gentamycin acetyltransferase; aacC1; confers resistance to gentamycin
    436..1227    +  CDS            SmR: aminoglycoside adenylyltransferase (Murphy, 1985); aadA; confers resistance to spectinomycin and streptomycin
   1553..2141    +  rep_origin     ori: high-copy-number ColE1/pMB1/pBR322/pUC origin of replication
   2327..2467    -  misc_feature   bom: basis of mobility region from pBR322
   2569..2760    -  CDS            rop: Rop protein, which maintains plasmids at low copy number; rop
   2777..3157    +  CDS            YPB1_ECOLX: Protein predicted: Swiss-Prot protein existence level 4. From Escherichia coli.
   3282..3415    +  rep_origin     RSF ori (fragment): Plasmids containing the RSF 1030 origin of replication can be propagated in E. coli cells that contain additional plasmids with compatible origins.
   3417..3533    +  CDS            lacI (fragment): LACI_ECOLI - Experimental evidence at protein level: Swiss-Prot protein existence level 1. Repressor of the lactose operon. Binds allolactose as an inducer. From Escherichia coli (strain K12).
   3549..3570    +  protein_bind   CAP binding site: CAP binding activates transcription in the presence of cAMP. E. coli catabolite activator protein
   3585..3615    +  promoter       lac promoter: promoter for the E. coli lac operon
   3623..3639    +  protein_bind   lac operator: The lac repressor binds to the lac operator to inhibit transcription in E. coli. This inhibition can be relieved by adding lactose or isopropyl-β-D-thiogalactopyranoside (IPTG). lac repressor encoded by lacI
   3676..3732    -  misc_feature   MCS: pUC18/19 multiple cloning site
   3729..3886    +  CDS            lacZα (fragment): LacZα fragment of β-galactosidase; lacZ fragment
   3892..3991    -  misc_feature   bom (fragment): basis of mobility region from pBR322
>Addgene plasmid #245697 | pICSL01005-LC | addgene full sequence | sequence record 495759 | Addgene NGS Result
GTGGCTCTTCAGTGGACGAAAGGGCCTCGTGATACGCCTATTTTTATAGGTTAATGTCATGATAATAATG
GTTTCTTAGACGTCAGGTGGCACTTTTCGGGGAAATGTGCGCGGAACCCCTATTTGTTTATTTTTCTAAA
TACATTCAAATATGTATCCGCTCATGAGACAATAACCCTGATAAATGCTTCAATAATATTGAAAAAGGAA
GAGTATGCGCTCACGCAACTGGTCCAGAACCTTGACCGAACGCAGCGGTGGTAACGGCGCAGTGGCGGTT
TTCATGGCTTGTTATGACTGTTTTTTTTTGGGGTACAGTCTATGCCTCGGGCATCCAAGCAGCAAGCGCG
TTACGCCGTGGGTCGATGTTTGATGTTATGGAGCAGCAACGATGTTACGCAGCAGGGCAGTCGCCCTAAA
ACAAAGTTAAACATCATGAGGGAAGCGGTGATCGCCGAAGTATTGACTCAACTATCAGAGGTAGTTGGCG
TCATCGAGCGCCATCTCGAACCGACGTTGCTGGCCGTACATTTGTACGGCTCCGCAGTGGATGGCGGCCT
GAAGCCACACAGCGATATTGATTTGCTGGTTACGGTGACCGTAAGGCTTGATGAAACAACGCGGCGAGCT
TTGATCAACGACCTTTTGGAAACTTCGGCTTCCCCTGGAGAGAGCGAGATTCTCCGCGCTGTAGAAGTCA
CCATTGTTGTGCACGACGACATCATTCCGTGGCGTTATCCAGCTAAGCGCGAACTGCAATTTGGAGAATG
GCAGCGCAATGACATTCTTGCAGGTATCTTCGAGCCAGCCACGATCGACATTGATCTGGCTATCTTGCTG
ACAAAAGCAAGAGAACATAGCGTTGCCTTGGTAGGTCCAGCGGCGGAGGAACTCTTTGATCCGGTTCCTG
AACAGGATCTATTTGAGGCGCTAAATGAAACCTTAACGCTATGGAACTCGCCGCCCGACTGGGCTGGCGA
TGAGCGAAATGTAGTGCTTACGTTGTCCCGCATTTGGTACAGCGCAGTAACCGGCAAAATCGCGCCGAAG
GATGTCGCTGCCGACTGGGCAATGGAGCGCCTGCCGGCCCAGTATCAGCCCGTCATACTTGAAGCTAGAC
AGGCTTATCTTGGACAAGAAGAAGATCGCTTGGCCTCGCGCGCAGATCAGTTGGAAGAATTTGTCCATTA
CGTAAAAGGCGAGATCACCAAGGTAGTCGGCAAATAACTGTCAGACCAAGTTTACTCATATATACTTTAG
ATTGATTTAAAACTTCATTTTTAATTTAAAAGGATCTAGGTGAAGATCCTTTTTGATAATCTCATGACCA
AAATCCCTTAACGTGAGTTTTCGTTCCACTGAGCGTCAGACCCCGTAGAAAAGATCCAGACCAAGTTTAC
TCATATATACTTTAGATTGATTTAAAACTTCATTTTTAATTTAAAAGGATCTAGGTGAAGATCCTTTTTG
ATAATCTCATGACCAAAATCCCTTAACGTGAGTTTTCGTTCCACTGAGCGTCAGACCCCGTAGAAAAGAT
CAAAGGATCTTCTTGAGATCCTTTTTTTCTGCGCGTAATCTGCTGCTTGCAAACAAAAAAACCACCGCTA
CCAGCGGTGGTTTGTTTGCCGGATCAAGAGCTACCAACTCTTTTTCCGAAGGTAACTGGCTTCAGCAGAG
CGCAGATACCAAATACTGTCCTTCTAGTGTAGCCGTAGTTAGGCCACCACTTCAAGAACTCTGTAGCACC
GCCTACATACCTCGCTCTGCTAATCCTGTTACCAGTGGCTGCTGCCAGTGGCGATAAGTCGTGTCTTACC
GGGTTGGACTCAAGACGATAGTTACCGGATAAGGCGCAGCGGTCGGGCTGAACGGGGGGTTCGTGCACAC
AGCCCAGCTTGGAGCGAACGACCTACACCGAACTGAGATACCTACAGCGTGAGCTATGAGAAAGCGCCAC
GCTTCCCGAAGGGAGAAAGGCGGACAGGTATCCGGTAAGCGGCAGGGTCGGAACAGGAGAGCGCACGAGG
GAGCTTCCAGGGGGAAACGCCTGGTATCTTTATAGTCCTGTCGGGTTTCGCCACCTCTGACTTGAGCGTC
GATTTTTGTGATGCTCGTCAGGGGGGCGGAGCCTATGGAAAAACGCCAGCAACGCGGCCTTTTTACGGTT
CCTGGCCTTTTGCTGGCCTTTTGCTCACATGTTCTTTCCTGCGTTATCCCCTGATTCTGTGGATAACCGT
ATTACCGCCTTTGAGTGAGCTGATACCGCTCGCCGCAGCCGAACGACCGAGCGCAGCGAGTCAGTGAGCG
AGGAAGCGGAAGAGCGCCTGATGCGGTATTTTCTCCTTACGCATCTGTGCGGTATTTCACACCGCATATG
GTGCACTCTCAGTACAATCTGCTCTGATGCCGCATAGTTAAGCCAGTATACACTCCGCTATCGCTACGTG
ACTGGGTCATGGCTGCGCCCCGACACCCGCCAACACCCGCTGACGCGCCCTGACGGGCTTGTCTGCTCCC
GGCATCCGCTTACAGACAAGCTGTGACCGACTCCGGGAGCTGCATGTGTCAGAGGTTTTCACCGTCATCA
CCGAAACGCGCGAGGCAGCTGCGGTAAAGCTCATCAGCGTGGTCGTGAAGCGATTCACAGATGTCTGCCT
GTTCATCCGCGTCCAGCTCGTTGAGTTTCTCCAGAAGCGTTAATGTCTGGCTTCTGATAAAGCGGGCCAT
GTTAAGGGCGGTTTTTTCCTGTTTGGTCACTGATGCCTCCGTGTAAGGGGGATTTCTGTTCATGGGGGTA
ATGATACCGATGAAACGAGAGAGGATGCTCACGATACGGGTTACTGATGATGAACATGCCCGGTTACTGG
AACGTTGTGAGGGTAAACAACTGGCGGTATGGATGCGGCGGGACCAGAGAAAAATCACTCAGGGTCAATG
CCAGCGCTTCGTTAATACAGATGTAGGTGTTCCACAGGGTAGCCAGCAGCATCCTGCGATGCAGATCCGG
AACATAATGGTGCAGGGCGCTGACTTCCGCGTTTCCAGACTTTACGAAACACGGAAACCCAAGACCATTC
ATGTTGTTGCTCAGGTCGCAGACGTTTTGCAGCAGCAGTCGCTTCACGTTCGCTCGCGTATCGGTGATTC
ATTCTGCTAACCAGTAAGGCAACCCCGCCAGCCTAGCCGGGTCCTCAACGACAGGAGCACGATCATGCGC
ACCCGTGGCCAGGACCCAACGCTGCCCGAGCCTTTTTACGGTTCCTGGCCTTTTGCTGGCCTTTTGCTCA
CATGTTCTTTCCTGCGTTATCCCCTGATTCTGTGGATAACCGTATTACCGCCTTTGAGTGAGCTGATACC
GCTCGCCGCAGCCGAACGACCGAGCGCAGCGAGTCAGTGAGCGAGGAAGCGGAAGAGCGCCCAATACGCA
AACCGCCTCTCCCCGCGCGTTGGCCGATTCATTAATCACTCTGTGGTCTCAAATGTTGTCTTCGCAGCTG
GCACGACAGGTTTCCCGACTGGAAAGCGGGCAGTGAGCGCAACGCAATTAATGTGAGTTAGCTCACTCAT
TAGGCACCCCAGGCTTTACACTTTATGCTTCCGGCTCGTATGTTGTGTGGAATTGTGAGCGGATAACAAT
TTCACACAGGAAACAGCTATGACCATGATTACGCCAAGCTTGCATGCCTGCAGGTCGACTCTAGAGGATC
CCCGGGTACCGAGCTCGAATTCACTGGCCGTCGTTTTACAACGTCGTGACTGGGAAAACCCTGGCGTTAC
CCAACTTAATCGCCTTGCAGCACATCCCCCTTTCGCCAGCTGGCGTAATAGCGAAGAGGCCCGCACCGAT
CGCCCTTCCCAACAGTTGCGCAGCCTGAATGGCGAATGGCGCCTGATGCGGTATTTTCTCCTTACGCATC
TGTGCGGTATTTCACACCGCATATGGTGCACTCTCAGTACAATCTGCTCTGATGCCGCATAGTTAAGCCA
GCCCCGACACCCGCCAACACCCGCTGACGCGCCCTGACGGGCTTGTCTGCTCCCGGCATCCGCTTACAGA
CAAGCTGTGACGAAGACAATTCGTGAGACCACGAA
